Addgene plasmid #241286: pBD_PYR1_156-F1
Purpose: (Empty Backbone) Backbone for PYR1 sensor library assembly from oligopools; stop codon removed; PYR1 sensor library assembly from oligopools;
Depositing lab: Sean Cutler.
Backbone
  Vector backbone: pBD-GAL4-cam
  Vector type: Yeast Expression
Growth in bacteria
  Bacterial resistance: Chloramphenicol, 25 μg/mL
  Growth temperature: 37°C
  Growth strain: DH5alpha
  Copy number: High Copy
Gene/Insert
  Gene/Insert name: None
Terms and licenses: Academic/Nonprofit Terms; Industry Terms: Not Available to Industry
Depositor comments: Cutler lab uses this with yeast strain Mav99 but has tested it with Mav203 (commercially available) and it works well with that strain too. Please visit https://doi.org/10.1101/2025.05.15.654352 for bioRxiv preprint.
How to cite: pBD_PYR1_156-F1 was a gift from Sean Cutler (Addgene plasmid # 241286 ; http://n2t.net/addgene:241286 ; RRID:Addgene_241286)
