[The description below was written by a language model from this plasmid's Addgene catalogue record and pLannotate feature annotations shown in this document.]
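Description:
pBD_PYR1_156-F1 is a yeast expression plasmid built on the pBD-GAL4-cam two-hybrid "bait" backbone and deposited as an empty backbone for assembling PYR1 sensor libraries from oligonucleotide pools. It is a bacteria–yeast shuttle vector. In E. coli it replicates at high copy from a ColE1/pUC-type origin and is selected with chloramphenicol through a cat gene driven by its own promoter. In Saccharomyces cerevisiae it is maintained episomally by the 2μ origin and selected by tryptophan prototrophy through the TRP1 marker and its native promoter. An f1 origin is also present. Short fragments of bla, rop, bom and lacI, an AmpR promoter and lac promoter/operator elements appear to be non-functional remnants of earlier vector construction.

The expression cassette consists of the yeast ADH1 promoter, the GAL4 DNA-binding domain, and immediately downstream only a short fragment of Arabidopsis thaliana PYR1 (an abscisic acid receptor), followed by a reverse-oriented T7 promoter and the ADH1 terminator. No complete insert is listed, which fits the stated purpose: the remaining PYR1 coding sequence, carrying library diversity, is meant to be supplied by assembled oligopool fragments to produce GAL4 DBD–PYR1 variant fusions. The record notes that a stop codon has been removed, but it does not explain the "156-F1" designation or describe the assembly junctions. The depositor reports using the plasmid with the yeast reporter strain Mav99 and that it also works well in Mav203, consistent with two-hybrid-style screening of PYR1-based sensors. The partner prey construct and the target ligands are not described in the record.
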