Features (pLannotate 1.2.2; 21 found; start..end, strand, type, name):
    172..361     -  CDS            bla(M) (fragment): β-lactamase lacking the signal sequence; bla(M); allows cytosolic expression of β-lactamase
    457..558     +  promoter       cat promoter: promoter of the E. coli cat gene encoding chloramphenicol acetyltransferase
    559..1215    +  CDS            cat: CAT_ECOLX - Experimental evidence at protein level: Swiss-Prot protein existence level 1. This enzyme is an effector of chloramphenicol resistance in bacteria. From Escherichia coli. This protein is used as a marker in many commonly used cloning vectors, such as pACYC184.
   1526..1561    +  CDS            rop (fragment): Rop protein, which maintains plasmids at low copy number; rop
   1663..1712    +  misc_feature   bom (fragment): basis of mobility region from pBR322
   1713..2877    +  rep_origin     2μ ori: yeast 2μ plasmid origin of replication
   2887..3283    +  promoter       ADH1 promoter: S. cerevisiae ADH1; promoter for alcohol dehydrogenase 1
   3311..3751    +  CDS            GAL4 DNA binding domain: DNA binding domain of the GAL4 transcriptional activator; Saccharomyces cerevisiae GAL4 (truncated)
   3761..3916    +  CDS            PYR1 (fragment): PYR1_ARATH - Also known as ABIP6 From Arabidopsis thaliana (Mouse-ear cress).
   3958..3976    -  promoter       T7 promoter: promoter for bacteriophage T7 RNA polymerase
   3998..4185    +  terminator     ADH1 terminator: S. cerevisiae ADH1; transcription terminator for the S. cerevisiae alcohol dehydrogenase 1 (ADH1) gene
   4238..4912    -  CDS            TRP1: phosphoribosylanthranilate isomerase, required for tryptophan biosynthesis; S. cerevisiae TRP1; yeast auxotrophic marker
   4913..5014    -  promoter       TRP1 promoter: S. cerevisiae TRP1
   5052..5068    -  protein_bind   lac operator: The lac repressor binds to the lac operator to inhibit transcription in E. coli. This inhibition can be relieved by adding lactose or isopropyl-β-D-thiogalactopyranoside (IPTG). lac repressor encoded by lacI
   5076..5106    -  promoter       lac promoter: promoter for the E. coli lac operon
   5121..5142    -  protein_bind   CAP binding site: CAP binding activates transcription in the presence of cAMP. E. coli catabolite activator protein
   5155..5196    -  CDS            lacI (fragment): lac repressor; lacI; The lac repressor binds to the lac operator to inhibit transcription in E. coli. This inhibition can be relieved by adding lactose or isopropyl-β-D-thiogalactopyranoside (IPTG).
   5214..5318    -  promoter       AmpR promoter: bla
   5345..5773    +  rep_origin     f1 ori (sequence partly withheld): f1 bacteriophage origin of replication; arrow indicates direction of (+) strand synthesis
   5830..5883    -  CDS            lacI (fragment): lac repressor; lacI; The lac repressor binds to the lac operator to inhibit transcription in E. coli. This inhibition can be relieved by adding lactose or isopropyl-β-D-thiogalactopyranoside (IPTG).
   6066..6654    -  rep_origin     ori: high-copy-number ColE1/pMB1/pBR322/pUC origin of replication
>Addgene plasmid #241286 | pBD_PYR1_156-F1 | addgene full sequence | sequence record 484590 | Addgene NGS Result
GAAGATCCTTTGATCTTTTCTACGGGGTCTGACGCTCAGTGGAACGAAAACTCACGTTAAGGGATTTTGG
TCATGAGATTATCAAAAAGGATCTTCACCTAGATCCTTTTAAATTAAAAATGAAGTTTTAAATCAATCTA
AAGTATATATGAGTAAACTTGGTCTGACAGTTACCAATGCTTAATCAGTGAGGCACCTATCTCAGCGATC
TGTCTATTTCGTTCATCCATAGTTGCCTGACTCCCCGTCGTGTAGATAACTACGATACGGGAGGGCTTAC
CATCTGGCCCCAGTGCTGCAATGATACCGCGGGACCCACGCTCACCGGCTCCAGATTTATCAGCAATAAA
CCAGCCAGCCGCCTGTGACGGAAGATCACTTCGCAGAATAAATAAATCCTGGTGTCCCTGTTGATACCGG
GAAGCCCTGGGCCAACTTTTGGCGAAAATGAGACGTTGATCGGCACGTAAGAGGTTCCAACTTTCACCAT
AATGAAATAAGATCACTACCGGGCGTATTTTTTGAGTTTCGAGATTTTCAGGAGCTAAGGAAGCTAAAAT
GGAGAAAAAAATCACTGGATATACCACCGTTGATATATCCCAATGGCATCGTAAAGAACATTTTGAGGCA
TTTCAGTCAGTTGCTCAATGTACCTATAACCAGACCGTTCAGCTGGATATTACGGCCTTTTTAAAGACCG
TAAAGAAAAATAAGCACAAGTTTTATCCGGCCTTTATTCACATTCTTGCCCGCCTGATGAATGCTCATCC
GGAATTTCGTATGGCAATGAAAGACGGTGAGCTGGTGATATGGGATAGTGTTCACCCTTGTTACACCGTT
TTCCATGAGCAAACTGAAACGTTTTCATCGCTCTGGAGTGAATACCACGACGATTTCCGGCAGTTTCTAC
ACATATATTCGCAAGATGTGGCGTGTTACGGTGAAAACCTGGCCTATTTCCCTAAAGGGTTTATTGAGAA
TATGTTTTTCGTCTCAGCCAATCCCTGGGTGAGTTTCACCAGTTTTGATTTAAACGTGGCCAATATGGAC
AACTTCTTCGCCCCCGTTTTCACCATGGGCAAATATTATACGCAAGGCGACAAGGTGCTGATGCCGCTGG
CGATTCAGGTTCATCATGCCGTTTGTGATGGCTTCCATGTCGGCAGAATGCTTAATGAATTACAACAGTA
CTGCGATGAGTGGCAGGGCGGGGCGTAATTTTTTTAAGGCAGTTATTGGTGCCCTTAAACGCCTGGTTGC
TACGCCTGAATAAGTGATAATAAGCGGATGAATGGCAGAAATTCGAAAGCAAATTCGACCCGGTCGTCGG
TTCAGGGCAGGGTCGTTAAATAGCCGCTTATGTCTATTGCTGGTTTACCGGTTTATTGACTACCGGAAGC
AGTGTGACCGTGTGCTTCTCAAATGCCTGAGGCCAGTTTGCTCAGGCTCTCCCCGTGGAGGCTAAGAAAC
CATTATTATCATGACATTAACCTATAAAAATAGGCGTATCACGAGGCCCTTTCGTCTCGCGCGTTTCGGT
GATGACGGTGAAAACCTCTGACACATGCAGCTCCCGGAGACGGTCACAGCTTGTCTGTAAGCGGATGCCG
GGAGCAGACAAGCCCGTCAGGGCGCGTCAGCGGGTGTTGGCGGGTGTCGGGGCTGGCTTAACTATGCGGC
ATCAGAGCAGATTGTACTGAGAGTGCACCATAACGCATTTAAGCATAAACACGCACTATGCCGTTCTTCT
CATGTATATATATATACAGGCAACACGCAGATATAGGTGCGACGTGAACAGTGAGCTGTATGTGCGCAGC
TCGCGTTGCATTTTCGGAAGCGCTCGTTTTCGGAAACGCTTTGAAGTTCCTATTCCGAAGTTCCTATTCT
CTAGCTAGAAAGTATAGGAACTTCAGAGCGCTTTTGAAAACCAAAAGCGCTCTGAAGACGCACTTTCAAA
AAACCAAAAACGCACCGGACTGTAACGAGCTACTAAAATATTGCGAATACCGCTTCCACAAACATTGCTC
AAAAGTATCTCTTTGCTATATATCTCTGTGCTATATCCCTATATAACCTACCCATCCACCTTTCGCTCCT
TGAACTTGCATCTAAACTCGACCTCTACATTTTTTATGTTTATCTCTAGTATTACTCTTTAGACAAAAAA
ATTGTAGTAAGAACTATTCATAGAGTGAATCGAAAACAATACGAAAATGTAAACATTTCCTATACGTAGT
ATATAGAGACAAAATAGAAGAAACCGTTCATAATTTTCTGACCAATGAAGAATCATCAACGCTATCACTT
TCTGTTCACAAAGTATGCGCAATCCACATCGGTATAGAATATAATCGGGGATGCCTTTATCTTGAAAAAA
TGCACCCGCAGCTTCGCTAGTAATCAGTAAACGCGGGAAGTGGAGTCAGGCTTTTTTTATGGAAGAGAAA
ATAGACACCAAAGTAGCCTTCTTCTAACCTTAACGGACCTACAGTGCAAAAAGTTATCAAGAGACTGCAT
TATAGAGCGCACAAAGGAGAAAAAAAGTAATCTAAGATGCTTTGTTAGAAAAATAGCGCTCTCGGGATGC
ATTTTTGTAGAACAAAAAAGAAGTATAGATTCTTTGTTGGTAAAATAGCGCTCTCGCGTTGCATTTCTGT
TCTGTAAAAATGCAGCTCAGATTCTTTGTTTGAAAAATTAGCGCTCTCGCGTTGCATTTTTGTTTTACAA
AAATGAAGCACAGATTCTTCGTTGGTAAAATAGCGCTTTCGCGTTGCATTTCTGTTCTGTAAAAATGCAG
CTCAGATTCTTTGTTTGAAAAATTAGCGCTCTCGCGTTGCATTTTTGTTCTACAAAATGAAGCACAGATG
CTTCGTTGCTTGCATGCAACTTCTTTTCTTTTTTTTTCTTTTCTCTCTCCCCCGTTGTTGTCTCACCATA
TCCGCAATGACAAAAAAATGATGGAAGACACTAAAGGAAAAAATTAACGACAAAGACAGCACCAACAGAT
GTCGTTGTTCCAGAGCTGATGAGGGGTATCTCGAAGCACACGAAACTTTTTCCTTCCTTCATTCACGCAC
ACTACTCTCTAATGAGCAACGGTATACGGCCTTCCTTCCAGTTACTTGAATTTGAAATAAAAAAAAGTTT
GCTGTCTTGCTATCAAGTATAAATAGACCTGCAATTATTAATCTTTTGTTTCCTCGTCATTGTTCTCGTT
CCCTTTCTTCCTTGTTTCTTTTTCTGCACAATATTTCAAGCTATACCAAGCATACAATCAACTCCAAGCT
TGAAGCAAGCCTCCTGAAAGATGAAGCTACTGTCTTCTATCGAACAAGCATGCGATATTTGCCGACTTAA
AAAGCTCAAGTGCTCCAAAGAAAAACCGAAGTGCGCCAAGTGTCTGAAGAACAACTGGGAGTGTCGCTAC
TCTCCCAAAACCAAAAGGTCCCCGCTGACTAGGGCACATCTGACAGAAGTGGAATCAAGGCTAGAAAGAC
TGGAACAGCTATTTCTACTGATTTTTCCTCGAGAAGACCTTGACATGATTTTGAAAATGGATTCTTTACA
GGATATAAAAGCATTGTTAACAGGATTATTTGTACAAGATAATGTGAATAAAGATGCCGTCACAGATAGA
TTGGCTTCAGTGGAGACTGATATGCCTCTAACATTGAGACAGCATAGAATAAGTGCGACATCATCATCGG
AAGAGAGTAGTAACAAAGGTCAAAGACAGTTGACTGTATCGCCGGAATTCATGCCTTCGGAGTTAACACC
AGAAGAACGATCGGAACTAAAAAACTCAATCGCCGAGTTCCACACATACCAACTCGATCCAGGAAGCTGT
TCATCACTCCACGCGCAACGAATCCACGCGCCTCCGGAACTCGTCTGGTCAATCGTACGACGATTCGGAG
ACCTCGAGGTCTCGTGACGTGAGGTCGACTCTAGAGCCCTATAGTGAGTCGTATTACTGCAGCCAAGCTA
ATTCCGGGCGAATTTCTTATGATTTATGATTTTTATTATTAAATAAGTTATAAAAAAAATAAGTGTATAC
AAATTTTAAAGTGACTCTTAGGTTTTAAAACGAAAATTCTTATTCTTGAGTAACTCTTTCCTGTAGGTCA
GGTTGCTTTCTCAGGTATAGCATGAGGTCGCTCTTATTGACCACACCTCTACCGGCATGCCGGCAAGTGC
ACAAACAATACTTAAATAAATACTACTCAGTAATAACCTATTTCTTAGCATTTTTGACGAAATTTGCTAT
TTTGTTAGAGTCTTTTACACCATTTGTCTCCACACCTCCGCTTACATCAACACCAATAACGCCATTTAAT
CTAAGCGCATCACCAACATTTTCTGGCGTCAGTCCACCAGCTAACATAAAATGTAAGCTTTCGGGGCTCT
CTTGCCTTCCAACCCAGTCAGAAATCGAGTTCCAATCCAAAAGTTCACCTGTCCCACCTGCTTCTGAATC
AAACAAGGGAATAAACGAATGAGGTTTCTGTGAAGCTGCACTGAGTAGTATGTTGCAGTCTTTTGGAAAT
ACGAGTCTTTTAATAACTGGCAAACCGAGGAACTCTTGGTATTCTTGCCACGACTCATCTCCATGCAGTT
GGACGATATCAATGCCGTAATCATTGACCAGAGCCAAAACATCCTCCTTAGGTTGATTACGAAACACGCC
AACCAAGTATTTCGGAGTGCCTGAACTATTTTTATATGCTTTTACAAGACTTGAAATTTTCCTTGCAATA
ACCGGGTCAATTGTTCTCTTTCTATTGGGCACACATATAATACCCAGCAAGTCAGCATCGGAATCTAGAG
CACATTCTGCGGCCTCTGTGCTCTGCAAGCCGCAAACTTTCACCAATGGACCAGAACTACCTGTGAAATT
AATAACAGACATACTCCAAGCTGCCTTTGTGTGCTTAATCACGTATACTCACGTGCTCAATAGTCACCAA
TGCCCTCCCTCTTGGCCCTCTCCTTTTCTTTTTTCGACCGAATTAATTCGTAATCATGTCATAGCTGTTT
CCTGTGTGAAATTGTTATCCGCTCACAATTCCACACAACATACGAGCCGGAAGCATAAAGTGTAAAGCCT
GGGGTGCCTAATGAGTGAGCTAACTCACATTAATTGCGTTGCGCTCACTGCCCGCTTTCCAGTCGGGAAA
CCTGTCGTGCCAGCTGGTTCTTTCCGCCTCAGGACTCTTCCTTTTTCAATATTATTGAAGCATTTATCAG
GGTTATTGTCTCATGAGCGGATACATATTTGAATGTATTTAGAAAAATAAACAAATAGGGGTTCCGCGCA
CATTTCCCCGAAAAGTGCCACCTG
[124 nt withheld, positions 5345-5468]
C
[91 nt withheld, positions 5470-5560]
A
[49 nt withheld, positions 5562-5610]
CCTTTGACGTTGGAGTCCACGTTCTTT
[37 nt withheld, positions 5638-5674]
ACCCTATCTCGGTCTATTCTTTTGATTTATAAGGGATTTTGCCGATTTCGGCCTATTGGTTAAAAAATGA
GCTGATTTAACAAAAATTTAACGCGAATTTTAACAAAATATTAACGCTTACAATTTACGCGCCTAAATTA
TGCGGCCGCATATAACTGCATTAATGAATCGGCCAACGCGCGGGGAGAGGCGGTTTGCGTATTGGGCGCT
CTTCCGCTTCCTCGCTCACTGACTCGCTGCGCTCGGTCGTTCGGCTGCGGCGAGCGGTATCAGCTCACTC
AAAGGCGGTAATACGGTTATCCACAGAATCAGGGGATAACGCAGGAAAGAACATGTGAGCAAAAGGCCAG
CAAAAGGCCAGGAACCGTAAAAAGGCCGCGTTGCTGGCGTTTTTCCATAGGCTCCGCCCCCCTGACGAGC
ATCACAAAAATCGACGCTCAAGTCAGAGGTGGCGAAACCCGACAGGACTATAAAGATACCAGGCGTTTCC
CCCTGGAAGCTCCCTCGTGCGCTCTCCTGTTCCGACCCTGCCGCTTACCGGATACCTGTCCGCCTTTCTC
CCTTCGGGAAGCGTGGCGCTTTCTCATAGCTCACGCTGTAGGTATCTCAGTTCGGTGTAGGTCGTTCGCT
CCAAGCTGGGCTGTGTGCACGAACCCCCCGTTCAGCCCGACCGCTGCGCCTTATCCGGTAACTATCGTCT
TGAGTCCAACCCGGTAAGACACGACTTATCGCCACTGGCAGCAGCCACTGGTAACAGGATTAGCAGAGCG
AGGTATGTAGGCGGTGCTACAGAGTTCTTGAAGTGGTGGCCTAACTACGGCTACACTAGAAGAACAGTAT
TTGGTATCTGCGCTCTGCTGAAGCCAGTTACCTTCGGAAAAAGAGTTGGTAGCTCTTGATCCGGCAAACA
AACCACCGCTGGTAGCGGTGGTTTTTTTGTTTGCAAGCAGCAGATTACGCGCAGAAAAAAAGGATCTCAA
